>Addgene plasmid #155034 | pSMALB-ATF4.14 | addgene full sequence | sequence record 308831 | Addgene NGS Result
GACATTGATTATTGACTAGTTATTAATAGTAATCAATTACGGGGTCATTAGTTCATAGCCCATATATGGA
GTTCCGCGTTACATAACTTACGGTAAATGGCCCGCCTGGCTGACCGCCCAACGACCCCCGCCCATTGACG
TCAATAATGACGTATGTTCCCATAGTAACGCCAATAGGGACTTTCCATTGACGTCAATGGGTGGAGTATT
TACGGTAAACTGCCCACTTGGCAGTACATCAAGTGTATCATATGCCAAGTACGCCCCCTATTGACGTCAA
TGACGGTAAATGGCCCGCCTGGCATTATGCCCAGTACATGACCTTATGGGACTTTCCTACTTGGCAGTAC
ATCTACGTATTAGTCATCGCTATTACCATGGTGATGCGGTTTTGGCAGTACATCAATGGGCGTGGATAGC
GGTTTGACTCACGGGGATTTCCAAGTCTCCACCCCATTGACGTCAATGGGAGTTTGTTTTGGCACCAAAA
TCAACGGGACTTTCCAAAATGTCGTAACAACTCCGCCCCATTGACGCAAATGGGCGGTAGGCGTGTACGG
TGGGAGGTCTATATAAGCAGAGCTCGTTTAGTGAACCGGGGTCTCTCTGGTTAGACCAGATCTGAGCCTG
GGAGCTCTCTGGCTAACTAGGGAACCCACTGCTTAAGCCTCAATAAAGCTTGCCTTGAGTGCTTCAAGTA
GTGTGTGCCCGTCTGTTGTGTGACTCTGGTAACTAGAGATCCCTCAGACCCTTTTAGTCAGTGTGGAAAA
TCTCTAGCAGTGGCGCCCGAACAGGGACTTGAAAGCGAAAGGGAAACCAGAGGAGCTCTCTCGACGCAGG
ACTCGGCTTGCTGAAGCGCGCACGGCAAGAGGCGAGGGGCGGCGACTGGTGAGTACGCCAAAAATTTTGA
CTAGCGGAGGCTAGAAGGAGAGAGATGGGTGCGAGAGCGTCAGTATTAAGCGGGGGAGAATTAGATCGCG
ATGGGAAAAAATTCGGTTAAGGCCAGGGGGAAAGAAAAAATATAAATTAAAACATATAGTATGGGCAAGC
AGGGAGCTAGAACGATTCGCAGTTAATCCTGGCCTGTTAGAAACATCAGAAGGCTGTAGACAAATACTGG
GACAGCTACAACCATCCCTTCAGACAGGATCAGAAGAACTTAGATCATTATATAATACAGTAGCAACCCT
CTATTGTGTGCATCAAAGGATAGAGATAAAAGACACCAAGGAAGCTTTAGACAAGATAGAGGAAGAGCAA
AACAAAAGTAAGACCACCGCACAGCAAGCGGCCGCTGATCTTCAGACCTGGAGGAGGAGATATGAGGGAC
AATTGGAGAAGTGAATTATATAAATATAAAGTAGTAAAAATTGAACCATTAGGAGTAGCACCCACCAAGG
CAAAGAGAAGAGTGGTGCAGAGAGAAAAAAGAGCAGTGGGAATAGGAGCTTTGTTCCTTGGGTTCTTGGG
AGCAGCAGGAAGCACTATGGGCGCAGCGTCAATGACGCTGACGGTACAGGCCAGACAATTATTGTCTGGT
ATAGTGCAGCAGCAGAACAATTTGCTGAGGGCTATTGAGGCGCAACAGCATCTGTTGCAACTCACAGTCT
GGGGCATCAAGCAGCTCCAGGCAAGAATCCTGGCTGTGGAAAGATACCTAAAGGATCAACAGCTCCTGGG
GATTTGGGGTTGCTCTGGAAAACTCATTTGCACCACTGCTGTGCCTTGGAATGCTAGTTGGAGTAATAAA
TCTCTGGAACAGATTTGGAATCACACGACCTGGATGGAGTGGGACAGAGAAATTAACAATTACACAAGCT
TAATACACTCCTTAATTGAAGAATCGCAAAACCAGCAAGAAAAGAATGAACAAGAATTATTGGAATTAGA
TAAATGGGCAAGTTTGTGGAATTGGTTTAACATAACAAATTGGCTGTGGTATATAAAATTATTCATAATG
ATAGTAGGAGGCTTGGTAGGTTTAAGAATAGTTTTTGCTGTACTTTCTATAGTGAATAGAGTTAGGCAGG
GATATTCACCATTATCGTTTCAGACCCACCTCCCAACCCCGAGGGGACCCGACAGGCCCGAAGGAATAGA
AGAAGAAGGTGGAGAGAGAGACAGAGACAGATCCATTCGATTAGTGAACGGATCTCGACGGTATCGGTTA
ACTTTTAAAAGAAAAGGGGGGATTGGGGGGTACAGTGCAGGGGAAAGAATAGTAGACATAATAGCAACAG
ACATACAAACTAAAGAATTACAAAAACAAATTACAAAAATTCAAAATTTTATCGATCACGAGACTAGCCT
CGAGTGATCATAATCAGCCATACCACATTTGTAGAGGTTTTACTTGCTTTAAAAAACCTCCCACACCTCC
CCCTGAACCTGAAACATAAAATGAATGCAATTGTTGTTGTTAACTTGTTTATTGCAGCTTATAATGGTTA
CAAATAAGGCAATAGCATCACAAATTTCACAAATAAGGCATTTTTTTCACTGCATTCTAGTTTTGGTTTG
TCCAAACTCATCAATGTATCTTATCATGTCTGGATCTCAAATCCCTCGGAAGCTGCGCCTGTCATCGAAT
TCACCGGTCTAATTAAGCTTGTGCCCCAGTTTGCTAGGGAGGTCGCAGTATCTGGCCACTGCCACCTCGT
GCTGCTCGACGTAGGTCTCGTTGTTGGCCTCCTTGATTCTTTCCAGTCTGTAGTCCACATAGTAGACGCC
AGGCATCTTGAGGTTCTTAGCGGGTTTCTTGGATCTATATGTGGTCTTGATGTTTGCGATCAGATGGCTC
CCGCCCACGAGCTTCAGGGCCATGTCGTTTCTGCCTTCCAGGCCGCCGTCAGCGGGGTACAGCGTCTCGG
TGAAGGCCTCCCAGCCGAGTGTTTTCTTCTGCATCACAGGGCCGTTGGATGTGAAGTTCACCCCTCTGAT
CTTGACGTTGTAGATGAGGCAGCCGTCCTGGAGGCTGGTGTCCTGGGTAGCGGTCAGCACGCCCCCGTCT
TCGTATGTGGTGACTCTCTCCCATGTGAAGCCCTCAGGGAAGGACTGCTTGAAGAAGTCGGGGATGCCCT
GGGTGTGGTTGATGAAGGTCTTGCTGCCGTAGAGGAAGCTAGTAGCCAGGATGTCGAAGGCGAAGGGGAG
AGGGCCGCCCTCGACCACCTTGATTCTCATGGTCTGGGTGCCCTCGTAGGGCTTGCCTTCGCCCTCGGAT
GTGCACTTGAAGTGATGGTTGTCCACGGTGCCCTCCATGTACAGCTTCATGTGCATGTTCTCCTTAATCA
GCTCGCTCATGATGGTACCGAATTCCGCGGAGGCTGGATCGGTCCCGGTGTCTTCTATGGAGGTCAAAAC
AGCGTGGATGGCGTCTCCAGGCGATCTGACGGTTCACTAAACGAGCTCTGCTTATATAGGCCTCCCACCG
TACACGCCTACCACTAGTAATGAAAGACCCCACCTGTAGGTTTGGCAAGCTAGCTGCAGTAACGCCATTT
TGCAAGGCATGGAAAAATACCAAACCAAGAATAGAGAAGTTCAGATCAAGGGCGGGTACATGAAAATAGC
TAACGTTGGGCCAAACAGGATATCTGCGGTGAGCAGTTTCGGCCCCGGCCCGGGGCCAAGAACAGATGGT
CACCGCAGTTTCGGCCCCGGCCCGAGGCCAAGAACAGATGGTCCCCAGATATGGCCCAACCCTCAGCAGT
TTCTTAAGACCCATCAGATGTTTCCAGGCTCCCCCAAGGACCTGAAATGACCCTGCGCCTTATTTGAATT
AACCAATCAGCCTGCTTCTCGCTTCTGTTCGCGCGCTTCTGCTTCCCGAGCTCTATAAAAGAGCTCACAA
CCCCTCACTCGGCTTAATTAAGATCATAACTTCGTATAGCATACATTATACGAAGTTATCCCAGCTTGAT
ATCACAAGTTTGTACAAAAAAGCAGGCTCCGCGGCCGCCCCCTTCACCAGCTTTTCTGCTTGCTGTCTGC
CGGTTTGAGTTGTGCGCTCGGGTGTCCCTTTCCTCTTCCCCTCCCGCAGGGCTTGCGGCCACCATAGCGT
ATTAGAGGCAGCAGTGCCTGCGGCAGCGTTGGCCTTTGCAGCGGCGGCAGCAGCACCAGGCTCTGCAGCG
GCAACCCCCACCGGCCTAAGCCATAGCGCTCTTCACGAAATCCAGCAGCAGTGTTGCTGTAACGGACAAA
GATACCTTCGAGTTAAGCACATTCCTGGAATCCAGCAAAGCCCCACAACATGACCGAGATGAGCTTCCTG
AACAGCGAAGTGTTGGCGGGGGACTTGATGTCCCCCTTCGACCAGTCGGGTTTGGGGGCTGAAGAAAGCC
TAGGTCTCTTAGATGACTATCTGGAGGTGGGGGATCCACCGGTCGCCACCATGGTGAGCAAGGGCGAGGA
GCTGTTCACCGGGGTGGTGCCCATCCTGGTCGAGCTGGACGGCGACGTAAACGGCCACAAGTTCAGCGTG
TCCGGCGAGGGCGAGGGCGATGCCACCTACGGCAAGCTGACCCTGAAGTTCATCTGCACCACCGGCAAGC
TGCCCGTGCCCTGGCCCACCCTCGTGACCACCCTGACCTACGGCGTGCAGTGCTTCAGCCGCTACCCCGA
CCACATGAAGCAGCACGACTTCTTCAAGTCCGCCATGCCCGAAGGCTACGTCCAGGAGCGCACCATCTTC
TTCAAGGACGACGGCAACTACAAGACCCGCGCCGAGGTGAAGTTCGAGGGCGACACCCTGGTGAACCGCA
TCGAGCTGAAGGGCATCGACTTCAAGGAGGACGGCAACATCCTGGGGCACAAGCTGGAGTACAACTACAA
CAGCCACAACGTCTATATCATGGCCGACAAGCAGAAGAACGGCATCAAGGTGAACTTCAAGATCCGCCAC
AACATCGAGGACGGCAGCGTGCAGCTCGCCGACCACTACCAGCAGAACACCCCCATCGGCGACGGCCCCG
TGCTGCTGCCCGACAACCACTACCTGAGCACCCAGTCCGCCCTGAGCAAAGACCCCAACGAGAAGCGCGA
TCACATGGTCCTGCTGGAGTTCGTGACCGCCGCCGGGATCACTCTCGGCATGGACGAGCTGTACAAGTAA
AAGGGTGGGCGCGCCGACCCAGCTTTCTTGTACAAAGTGGTGATATCGAATTCCTGCAGCCCGGGGGATC
CACTAGTTCTAGAATAACTTCGTATAGCATACATTATACGAAGTTATTCGACAATCAACCTCTGGATTAC
AAAATTTGTGAAAGATTGACTGGTATTCTTAACTATGTTGCTCCTTTTACGCTATGTGGATACGCTGCTT
TAATGCCTTTGTATCATGCTATTGCTTCCCGTATGGCTTTCATTTTCTCCTCCTTGTATAAATCCTGGTT
GCTGTCTCTTTATGAGGAGTTGTGGCCCGTTGTCAGGCAACGTGGCGTGGTGTGCACTGTGTTTGCTGAC
GCAACCCCCACTGGTTGGGGCATTGCCACCACCTGTCAGCTCCTTTCCGGGACTTTCGCTTTCCCCCTCC
CTATTGCCACGGCGGAACTCATCGCCGCCTGCCTTGCCCGCTGCTGGACAGGGGCTCGGCTGTTGGGCAC
TGACAATTCCGTGGTGTTGTCGGGGAAGCTGACGTCCTTTCCATGGCTGCTCGCCTGTGTTGCCACCTGG
ATTCTGCGCGGGACGTCCTTCTGCTACGTCCCTTCGGCCCTCAATCCAGCGGACCTTCCTTCCCGCGGCC
TGCTGCCGGCTCTGCGGCCTCTTCCGCGTCTTCGCCTTCGCCCTCAGACGAGTCGGATCTCCCTTTGGGC
CGCCTCCCCGCCTGGAATTCGAGCTCGGTACCTTTAAGACCAATGACTTACAAGGCAGCTGTAGATCTTA
GCCACTTTTTAAAAGAAAAGGGGGGACTGGAAGGGCTAATTCACTCCCAACGAAGACAAGATCTGCTTTT
TGCTTGTACTGGGTCTCTCTGGTTAGACCAGATCTGAGCCTGGGAGCTCTCTGGCTAACTAGGGAACCCA
CTGCTTAAGCCTCAATAAAGCTTGCCTTGAGTGCTTCAAGTAGTGTGTGCCCGTCTGTTGTGTGACTCTG
GTAACTAGAGATCCCTCAGACCCTTTTAGTCAGTGTGGAAAATCTCTAGCAGTAGTAGTTCATGTCATCT
TATTATTCAGTATTTATAACTTGCAAAGAAATGAATATCAGAGAGTGAGAGGAACTTGTTTATTGCAGCT
TATAATGGTTACAAATAAAGCAATAGCATCACAAATTTCACAAATAAAGCATTTTTTTCACTGCATTCTA
GTTGTGGTTTGTCCAAACTCATCAATGTATCTTATCATGTCTGGCTCTAGCTATCCCGCCCCTAACTCCG
CCCATCCCGCCCCTAACTCCGCCCAGTTCCGCCCATTCTCCGCCCCATGGCTGACTAATTTTTTTTATTT
ATGCAGAGGCCGAGGCCGCCTCGGCCTCTGAGCTATTCCAGAAGTAGTGAGGAGGCTTTTTTGGAGGCCT
AGGGACGTACCCAATTCGCCCTATAGTGAGTCGTATTACGCGCGCTCACTGGCCGTCGTTTTACAACGTC
GTGACTGGGAAAACCCTGGCGTTACCCAACTTAATCGCCTTGCAGCACATCCCCCTTTCGCCAGCTGGCG
TAATAGCGAAGAGGCCCGCACCGATCGCCCTTCCCAACAGTTGCGCAGCCTGAATGGCGAATGGG
[124 nt withheld, positions 6716-6839]
C
[91 nt withheld, positions 6841-6931]
A
[49 nt withheld, positions 6933-6981]
CCTTTGACGTTGGAGTCCACGTTCTTT
[37 nt withheld, positions 7009-7045]
ACCCTATCTCGGTCTATTCTTTTGATTTATAAGGGATTTTGCCGATTTCGGCCTATTGGTTAAAAAATGA
GCTGATTTAACAAAAATTTAACGCGAATTTTAACAAAATATTAACGCTTACAATTTAGGTGGCACTTTTC
GGGGAAATGTGCGCGGAACCCCTATTTGTTTATTTTTCTAAATACATTCAAATATGTATCCGCTCATGAG
ACAATAACCCTGATAAATGCTTCAATAATATTGAAAAAGGAAGAGTATGAGTATTCAACATTTCCGTGTC
GCCCTTATTCCCTTTTTTGCGGCATTTTGCCTTCCTGTTTTTGCTCACCCAGAAACGCTGGTGAAAGTAA
AAGATGCTGAAGATCAGTTGGGTGCACGAGTGGGTTACATCGAACTGGATCTCAACAGCGGTAAGATCCT
TGAGAGTTTTCGCCCCGAAGAACGTTTTCCAATGATGAGCACTTTTAAAGTTCTGCTATGTGGCGCGGTA
TTATCCCGTATTGACGCCGGGCAAGAGCAACTCGGTCGCCGCATACACTATTCTCAGAATGACTTGGTTG
AGTACTCACCAGTCACAGAAAAGCATCTTACGGATGGCATGACAGTAAGAGAATTATGCAGTGCTGCCAT
AACCATGAGTGATAACACTGCGGCCAACTTACTTCTGACAACGATCGGAGGACCGAAGGAGCTAACCGCT
TTTTTGCACAACATGGGGGATCATGTAACTCGCCTTGATCGTTGGGAACCGGAGCTGAATGAAGCCATAC
CAAACGACGAGCGTGACACCACGATGCCTGTAGCAATGGCAACAACGTTGCGCAAACTATTAACTGGCGA
ACTACTTACTCTAGCTTCCCGGCAACAATTAATAGACTGGATGGAGGCGGATAAAGTTGCAGGACCACTT
CTGCGCTCGGCCCTTCCGGCTGGCTGGTTTATTGCTGATAAATCTGGAGCCGGTGAGCGTGGGTCTCGCG
GTATCATTGCAGCACTGGGGCCAGATGGTAAGCCCTCCCGTATCGTAGTTATCTACACGACGGGGAGTCA
GGCAACTATGGATGAACGAAATAGACAGATCGCTGAGATAGGTGCCTCACTGATTAAGCATTGGTAACTG
TCAGACCAAGTTTACTCATATATACTTTAGATTGATTTAAAACTTCATTTTTAATTTAAAAGGATCTAGG
TGAAGATCCTTTTTGATAATCTCATGACCAAAATCCCTTAACGTGAGTTTTCGTTCCACTGAGCGTCAGA
CCCCGTAGAAAAGATCAAAGGATCTTCTTGAGATCCTTTTTTTCTGCGCGTAATCTGCTGCTTGCAAACA
AAAAAACCACCGCTACCAGCGGTGGTTTGTTTGCCGGATCAAGAGCTACCAACTCTTTTTCCGAAGGTAA
CTGGCTTCAGCAGAGCGCAGATACCAAATACTGTTCTTCTAGTGTAGCCGTAGTTAGGCCACCACTTCAA
GAACTCTGTAGCACCGCCTACATACCTCGCTCTGCTAATCCTGTTACCAGTGGCTGCTGCCAGTGGCGAT
AAGTCGTGTCTTACCGGGTTGGACTCAAGACGATAGTTACCGGATAAGGCGCAGCGGTCGGGCTGAACGG
GGGGTTCGTGCACACAGCCCAGCTTGGAGCGAACGACCTACACCGAACTGAGATACCTACAGCGTGAGCT
ATGAGAAAGCGCCACGCTTCCCGAAGGGAGAAAGGCGGACAGGTATCCGGTAAGCGGCAGGGTCGGAACA
GGAGAGCGCACGAGGGAGCTTCCAGGGGGAAACGCCTGGTATCTTTATAGTCCTGTCGGGTTTCGCCACC
TCTGACTTGAGCGTCGATTTTTGTGATGCTCGTCAGGGGGGCGGAGCCTATGGAAAAACGCCAGCAACGC
GGCCTTTTTACGGTTCCTGGCCTTTTGCTGGCCTTTTGCTCACATGTTCTTTCCTGCGTTATCCCCTGAT
TCTGTGGATAACCGTATTACCGCCTTTGAGTGAGCTGATACCGCTCGCCGCAGCCGAACGACCGAGCGCA
GCGAGTCAGTGAGCGAGGAAGCGGAAGAGCGCCCAATACGCAAACCGCCTCTCCCCGCGCGTTGGCCGAT
TCATTAATGCAGCTGGCACGACAGGTTTCCCGACTGGAAAGCGGGCAGTGAGCGCAACGCAATTAATGTG
AGTTAGCTCACTCATTAGGCACCCCAGGCTTTACACTTTATGCTTCCGGCTCGTATGTTGTGTGGAATTG
TGAGCGGATAACAATTTCACACAGGAAACAGCTATGACCATGATTACGCCAAGCGCGCAATTAACCCTCA
CTAAAGGGAACAAAAGCTGGAGCTGCAAGCTTGGCCATTGCATACGTTGTATCCATATCATAATATGTAC
ATTTATATTGGCTCATGTCCAACATTACCGCCATGTT
Features (pLannotate 1.2.2; 36 found; start..end, strand, type, name):
      1..380     +  enhancer       CMV enhancer: human cytomegalovirus immediate early enhancer
    381..584     +  promoter       CMV promoter: human cytomegalovirus (CMV) immediate early promoter
    599..779     +  LTR            5' LTR (truncated): truncated 5' long terminal repeat (LTR) from HIV-1
    826..951     +  misc_feature   HIV-1 Ψ: packaging signal of human immunodeficiency virus type 1
    935..1298    +  CDS            HIV-1 gag (fragment): gag protein from human immunodeficiency virus 1; gag
   1444..1677    +  misc_feature   RRE: The Rev response element (RRE) of HIV-1 allows for Rev-dependent mRNA export from the nucleus to the cytoplasm.
   2054..2154    +  CDS            Rev (fragment): human immunodeficiency virus 1 (HIV-1) Rev protein; rev; enhances nuclear export of unspliced and incompletely spliced viral mRNAs
   2173..2290    +  misc_feature   cPPT/CTS: central polypurine tract and central termination sequence of HIV-1
   2315..2399    +  CDS            large T antigen (fragment): large T antigen from SV40 (simian virus 40)
   2422..2556    +  polyA_signal   SV40 poly(A) signal: SV40 polyadenylation signal
   2602..3300    -  CDS            TagBFP: TagBFP is a basic (constitutively fluorescent) blue fluorescent protein published in 2008, derived from Entacmaea quadricolor. It is reported to be a very rapidly-maturing monomer with very low acid sensitivity.
   3404..3442    -  promoter       minimal CMV promoter: human cytomegalovirus (CMV) immediate early promoter
   3489..3863    +  promoter       SFFV promoter (fragment): spleen focus-forming virus long terminal repeat (LTR) promoter
   3876..3909    +  protein_bind   loxP: Cre-mediated recombination occurs in the 8-bp core sequence (GCATACAT). Cre recombinase
   3924..3948    +  protein_bind   attB1: mutant version of attB; recombination site for the Gateway® BP reaction BP Clonase™
   4250..4369    +  CDS            Atf4 (fragment): ATF4_RAT - Experimental evidence at protein level: Swiss-Prot protein existence level 1. Transcription factor that binds the cAMP response element (CRE) (consensus: 5'-GTGACGT[AC][AG]-3') and displays two biological functions, as regulator of metabolic and redox processes under normal cellular conditions, and as master transcription factor during integrated stress response (ISR) (By similarity). Binds to asymmetric CRE's as a heterodimer and to palindromic CRE's as a homodimer (By similarity). Core effector of the ISR, which is required for adaptation to various stress such as endoplasmic reti
   4391..5110    +  CDS            EGFP: the original enhanced GFP (Yang et al., 1996) mammalian codon-optimized
   5127..5151    -  protein_bind   attB2: mutant version of attB; recombination site for the Gateway® BP reaction BP Clonase™
   5151..5193    -  misc_feature   MCS (fragment): pBluescript multiple cloning site
   5194..5227    +  protein_bind   loxP: Cre-mediated recombination occurs in the 8-bp core sequence (GCATACAT). Cre recombinase
   5233..5821    +  misc_feature   WPRE: woodchuck hepatitis virus posttranscriptional regulatory element
   5838..5906    +  CDS            nef (fragment): NEF_HV1Z2 - Experimental evidence at protein level: Swiss-Prot protein existence level 1. Extracellular Nef protein targets CD4(+) T-lymphocytes for apoptosis by interacting with CXCR4 surface receptors. From Human immunodeficiency virus type 1 group M subtype D (isolate Z2/CDC-Z34) (HIV-1).
   5908..6141    +  LTR            3' LTR (ΔU3): self-inactivating 3' long terminal repeat (LTR) from HIV-1
   6213..6334    +  polyA_signal   SV40 poly(A) signal: SV40 polyadenylation signal
   6374..6509    +  rep_origin     SV40 ori: SV40 origin of replication
   6530..6548    -  promoter       T7 promoter: promoter for bacteriophage T7 RNA polymerase
   6556..6711    +  CDS            lacZα (fragment): LacZα fragment of β-galactosidase; lacZ fragment
   6716..7144    +  rep_origin     f1 ori (sequence partly withheld): f1 bacteriophage origin of replication; arrow indicates direction of (+) strand synthesis
   7197..7301    +  promoter       AmpR promoter: bla
   7302..8162    +  CDS            AmpR: β-lactamase; bla; confers resistance to ampicillin, carbenicillin, and related antibiotics
   8333..8921    +  rep_origin     ori: high-copy-number ColE1/pMB1/pBR322/pUC origin of replication
   9104..9196    +  CDS            lacI (fragment): lac repressor; lacI; The lac repressor binds to the lac operator to inhibit transcription in E. coli. This inhibition can be relieved by adding lactose or isopropyl-β-D-thiogalactopyranoside (IPTG).
   9209..9230    +  protein_bind   CAP binding site: CAP binding activates transcription in the presence of cAMP. E. coli catabolite activator protein
   9245..9275    +  promoter       lac promoter: promoter for the E. coli lac operon
   9283..9299    +  protein_bind   lac operator: The lac repressor binds to the lac operator to inhibit transcription in E. coli. This inhibition can be relieved by adding lactose or isopropyl-β-D-thiogalactopyranoside (IPTG). lac repressor encoded by lacI
   9344..9362    +  promoter       T3 promoter: promoter for bacteriophage T3 RNA polymerase
