[The description below was written by a language model from this plasmid's Addgene catalogue record and pLannotate feature annotations shown in this document.]
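Description:
pSMALB-ATF4.14 is a self-inactivating, third-generation-style HIV-1 lentiviral vector of about 9.5 kb for mammalian expression, built on the pSMALB backbone. It is propagated in E. coli as a high-copy plasmid through a ColE1/pUC origin with ampicillin selection (AmpR). The backbone also carries an f1 ori and an SV40 ori. Viral genomic RNA is transcribed from a CMV enhancer/promoter fused to a truncated 5' LTR. The transfer region contains the Ψ packaging signal, RRE, cPPT/CTS, a WPRE and a ΔU3 3' LTR, so the integrated provirus lacks LTR promoter activity.

The payload is arranged around a bidirectional promoter unit. In the forward direction an SFFV promoter fragment drives a 277 bp mouse ATF4 5' UTR followed by an ATF4-EGFP fusion ORF, in which a short N-terminal Atf4 coding fragment is joined to EGFP. This cassette sits between attB1 and attB2 Gateway sites, and two loxP sites in the same orientation flank it. In the reverse direction a minimal CMV promoter drives TagBFP, terminated by an SV40 poly(A) signal. TagBFP would serve as a translation-independent marker of transduced cells, though the record does not state this role.

In the wild-type ATF4 leader, two upstream ORFs restrict translation of the main ORF until eIF2α phosphorylation occurs during the integrated stress response. Here the start codons of uORF1 and uORF2 are both mutated, which should relieve that repression and make GFP expression constitutive. The construct is accordingly catalogued as the positive control for a fluorescent ATF4 translation reporter. The 5' UTR and fusion ORF were derived from an earlier ATF4 reporter plasmid. The associated publications apply the system to unfolded protein response and integrated stress response activity in haematopoietic stem cells and leukaemia.
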