Addgene plasmid #155034: pSMALB-ATF4.14
Purpose: Fluorescent reporter for ATF4 translation, Positive Control
Depositing lab: John Dick & Peter van Galen. Depositing organization: University Health Network. Publication: The unfolded protein response governs integrity of the haematopoietic stem-cell pool during stress. van Galen P, Kreso A, Mbong N, Kent DG, Fitzmaurice T, Chambers JE, Xie S, Laurenti E, Hermans K, Eppert K, Marciniak SJ, Goodall JC, Green AR, Wouters BG, Wienholds E, Dick JE. Nature. 2014 Jun 12;510(7504):268-72. doi: 10.1038/nature13228. Epub 2014 Apr 28. PubMed 24776803.
Backbone
  Vector backbone: pSMALB
  Backbone manufacturer: Peter van Galen
  Total vector size (bp): 9456
  Vector type: Mammalian Expression, Lentiviral
Growth in bacteria
  Bacterial resistance: Ampicillin, 100 μg/mL
  Growth temperature: 37°C
  Growth strain: NEB Stable
  Copy number: High Copy
Gene/Insert 1
  Gene/Insert name: ATF4 5' UTR
  Species: M. musculus (mouse)
  Insert size (bp): 277
  Mutation: uORF1 and uORF2 start codons mutated
  Entrez Gene: Atf4 (a.k.a. Atf-4, C/ATF, CREB-2, CREB2, TAXREB67)
Gene/Insert 2
  Gene/Insert name: ATF4-eGFP fusion ORF
  Insert size (bp): 858
Gene/Insert 3
  Gene/Insert name: TagBFP
  Insert size (bp): 702
Resource information
  A portion of this plasmid was derived from a plasmid made by: 5' UTR and ATF4-GFP fusion was clones from Addgene Plasmid #21861, "ATF4 14: 5’ATF4.uORF1&2AUA.GFP".
Terms and licenses: Academic/Nonprofit Terms; Industry Terms: Not Available to Industry
Depositor comments: Also used in van Galen et al., 2018, Integrated Stress Response Activity Marks Stem Cells in Normal Hematopoiesis and Leukemia, Cell Reports 25, 1109–1117 (https://doi.org/10.1016/j.celrep.2018.10.021)
How to cite: pSMALB-ATF4.14 was a gift from John Dick & Peter van Galen (Addgene plasmid # 155034 ; http://n2t.net/addgene:155034 ; RRID:Addgene_155034)
